Addgene plasmid #151998: pGBW-m4133153
Purpose: Mammalian expression plasmid for SARS-CoV-2 nsp4
Depositing lab: Ginkgo Bioworks & Benjie Chen. Depositing organization: Ginkgo Bioworks.
Backbone
  Vector backbone: pTwist_CMV_6
  Backbone size w/o insert (bp): 4180
  Vector type: Mammalian Expression
Growth in bacteria
  Bacterial resistance: Ampicillin, 100 μg/mL
  Growth temperature: 37°C
  Growth strain: DH5alpha
  Copy number: High Copy
Gene/Insert
  Gene/Insert name: SARS-CoV-2 nsp4
  Species: Severe acute respiratory syndrome coronavirus 2
  Insert size (bp): 1493
  Mutation: wt
  Entrez Gene: ORF1ab (a.k.a. GU280_gp01)
  Promoter: CMV
  Tag / fusion protein: Cleavable TEV;S-tag (C terminal on backbone)
  Cloning method: Unknown
Resource information
  A portion of this plasmid was derived from a plasmid made by: GinkgoBioworks
Depositor comments: NCBI reference sequence: YP_009725300.1
How to cite: pGBW-m4133153 was a gift from Ginkgo Bioworks & Benjie Chen (Addgene plasmid # 151998 ; http://n2t.net/addgene:151998 ; RRID:Addgene_151998)
