[The description below was written by a language model from this plasmid's Addgene catalogue record and pLannotate feature annotations shown in this document.]
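Description:
pGBW-m4133153 is a mammalian expression plasmid built on the pTwist_CMV_6 backbone for producing SARS-CoV-2 non-structural protein 4 (nsp4) in transfected cells. It is maintained in E. coli through a high-copy ColE1/pUC-type origin and selected with ampicillin via a full-length β-lactamase (AmpR) gene. The sequenced record is about 5.75 kb, roughly consistent with the stated backbone and insert sizes. No mammalian selection marker is annotated, which suggests transient expression rather than stable line selection.

The payload is the wild-type nsp4 coding region, a segment of about 1.5 kb from the viral ORF1ab polyprotein. It is driven by the human cytomegalovirus immediate-early enhancer and promoter and is followed by an SV40 polyadenylation signal. The automated annotation labels this open reading frame as a fragment of the replicase polyprotein 1a, and the accompanying functional text refers to nsp10. That text is a generic description attached to the polyprotein database entry, not a property of this insert, which the catalogue identifies as nsp4. According to the catalogue, the backbone supplies a C-terminal TEV protease cleavage site followed by an S-tag, allowing detection or affinity capture of the protein and subsequent tag removal. These small elements are not separately called in the feature table.

The expression unit and the bacterial marker region are flanked by insulating elements: T7 and rrnG transcription terminators, β-globin insulator sequences and a synthetic poly(A) signal, which limit read-through between modules. The record supports use for expressing tagged nsp4 in mammalian cells. It does not specify any particular downstream application.
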