Features (pLannotate 1.2.2; 17 found; start..end, strand, type, name):
      1..304     +  enhancer       CMV enhancer: human cytomegalovirus immediate early enhancer
    377..394     -  promoter       CMV promoter (fragment): human cytomegalovirus (CMV) immediate early promoter
    457..508     +  promoter       CMVd2 promoter: truncated human cytomegalovirus (CMV) immediate early promoter that yields moderately reduced expression relative to the full-length promoter
    586..2082    +  CDS            R1A_SARS2 (fragment): Experimental evidence at protein level: Swiss-Prot protein existence level 1. [Non-structural protein 10]: Plays a pivotal role in viral transcription by stimulating both nsp14 3'-5' exoribonuclease and nsp16 2'-O-methyltransferase activities. Therefore plays an essential role in viral mRNAs cap methylation. From Severe acute respiratory syndrome coronavirus 2 (2019-nCoV) (SARS-CoV-2).
   2198..2319    -  polyA_signal   SV40 poly(A) signal: SV40 polyadenylation signal
   2342..2411    -  CDS            large T antigen (fragment): large T antigen from SV40 (simian virus 40)
   2434..2480    +  terminator     T7 terminator: transcription terminator for bacteriophage T7 RNA polymerase
   2510..2646    +  terminator     rrnG terminator: transcription terminator from the E. coli ribosomal RNA rrnG operon (Albrechtsen et al., 1991)
   2691..2762    +  misc_feature   3' β-globin insulator: insulator downstream of the human β-globin locus (Farrell et al., 2002)
   2988..3576    -  rep_origin     ori: high-copy-number ColE1/pMB1/pBR322/pUC origin of replication
   3748..3812    -  CDS            bla(M) (fragment): β-lactamase lacking the signal sequence; bla(M); allows cytosolic expression of β-lactamase
   4322..5182    +  CDS            AmpR: β-lactamase; bla; confers resistance to ampicillin, carbenicillin, and related antibiotics
   5195..5331    +  terminator     rrnG terminator: transcription terminator from the E. coli ribosomal RNA rrnG operon (Albrechtsen et al., 1991)
   5483..5554    +  misc_feature   5' β-globin insulator: insulator upstream of the human β-globin locus (Farrell et al., 2002)
   5559..5605    -  terminator     T7 terminator: transcription terminator for bacteriophage T7 RNA polymerase
   5623..5671    -  polyA_signal   poly(A) signal: synthetic polyadenylation signal
   5702..5751    +  enhancer       CMV enhancer (fragment): human cytomegalovirus immediate early enhancer
>Addgene plasmid #151998 | pGBW-m4133153 | addgene full sequence | sequence record 308759 | Addgene NGS Result
CGTTACATAACTTACGGTAAATGGCCCGCCTGGCTGACCGCCCAACGACCCCCGCCCATTGACGTCAATA
ATGACGTATGTTCCCATAGTAACGCCAATAGGGACTTTCCATTGACGTCAATGGGTGGAGTATTTACGGT
AAACTGCCCACTTGGCAGTACATCAAGTGTATCATATGCCAAGTACGCCCCCTATTGACGTCAATGACGG
TAAATGGCCCGCCTGGCATTATGCCCAGTACATGACCTTATGGGACTTTCCTACTTGGCAGTACATCTAC
GTATTAGTCATCGCTATTACCATGCTGATGCGGTTTTGGCAGTACATCAATGGGCGTGGATAGCGGTTTG
ACTCACGGGGATTTCCAAGTCTCCACCCCATTGACGTCAATGGGAGTTTGTTTTGGCACCAAAATCAACG
GGACTTTCCAAAATGTCGTAACAACTCCGCCCCATTGACGCAAATGGGCGGTAGGCGTGTACGGTGGGAG
GTCTATATAAGCAGAGCTGGTTTAGTGAACCGTCAGATCAGATCTTTGTCGATCCTACCATCCACTCGAC
ACACCCGCCAGCGGCCGCCACCATGATTGTTAATAATTGGTTGAAGCAGTTAATTAAAGTTACACTTGTG
TTCCTTTTTGTTGCTGCTATTTTCTATTTAATAACACCTGTTCATGTCATGTCTAAACATACTGACTTTT
CAAGTGAAATCATAGGATACAAGGCTATTGATGGTGGTGTCACTCGTGACATAGCATCTACAGATACTTG
TTTTGCTAACAAACATGCTGATTTTGACACATGGTTTAGCCAGCGTGGTGGTAGTTATACTAATGACAAA
GCTTGCCCATTGATTGCTGCAGTCATAACAAGAGAAGTGGGTTTTGTCGTGCCTGGTTTGCCTGGCACGA
TATTACGCACAACTAATGGTGACTTTTTGCATTTCTTACCTAGAGTTTTTAGTGCAGTTGGTAACATCTG
TTACACACCATCAAAACTTATAGAGTACACTGACTTTGCAACATCAGCTTGTGTTTTGGCTGCTGAATGT
ACAATTTTTAAAGATGCTTCTGGTAAGCCAGTACCATATTGTTATGATACCAATGTACTAGAAGGTTCTG
TTGCTTATGAAAGTTTACGCCCTGACACACGTTATGTGCTCATGGATGGCTCTATTATTCAATTTCCTAA
CACCTACCTTGAAGGTTCTGTTAGAGTGGTAACAACTTTTGATTCTGAGTACTGTAGGCACGGCACTTGT
GAAAGATCAGAAGCTGGTGTTTGTGTATCTACTAGTGGTAGATGGGTACTTAACAATGATTATTACAGAT
CTTTACCAGGAGTTTTCTGTGGTGTAGATGCTGTAAATTTACTTACTAATATGTTTACACCACTAATTCA
ACCTATTGGTGCTTTGGACATATCAGCATCTATAGTAGCTGGTGGTATTGTAGCTATCGTAGTAACATGC
CTTGCCTACTATTTTATGAGGTTTAGAAGAGCTTTTGGTGAATACAGTCATGTAGTTGCCTTTAATACTT
TACTATTCCTTATGTCATTCACTGTACTCTGTTTAACACCAGTTTACTCATTCTTACCTGGTGTTTATTC
TGTTATTTACTTGTACTTGACATTTTATCTTACTAATGATGTTTCTTTTTTAGCACATATTCAGTGGATG
GTTATGTTCACACCTTTAGTACCTTTCTGGATAACAATTGCTTATATCATTTGTATTTCCACAAAGCATT
TCTATTGGTTCTTTAGTAATTACCTAAAGAGACGTGTAGTCTTTAATGGTGTTTCCTTTAGTACTTTTGA
AGAAGCTGCGCTGTGCACCTTTTTGTTAAATAAAGAAATGTATCTAAAGTTGCGTAGTGATGTGCTATTA
CCTCTTACGCAATATAATAGATACTTAGCTCTTTATAATAAGTACAAGTATTTTAGTGGAGCAATGGATA
CAACTAGCTACAGAGAAGCTGCTTGTTGTCATCTCGCAAAGGCTCTCAATGACTTCAGTAACTCAGGTTC
TGATGTTCTTTACCAACCACCACAAACCTCTATCACCTCAGCTGTTTTGGAAAACCTTTACTTTCAGTCG
AAAGAAACCGCGGCAGCTAAGTTCGAGAGGCAGCACATGGACAGTTAAGCTAGCTTGACTGACTGAGATA
CAGCGTACCTTCAGCTCACAGACATGATAAGATACATTGATGAGTTTGGACAAACCACAACTAGAATGCA
GTGAAAAAAATGCTTTATTTGTGAAATTTGTGATGCTATTGCTTTATTTGTAACCATTATAAGCTGCAAT
AAACAAGTTAACAACAACAATTGCATTCATTTTATGTTTCAGGTTCAGGGGGAGGTGTGGGAGGTTTTTT
AAAGCAAGTAAAACCTCTACAAATGTGGTATTGGCCCATCTCTATCGGTATCGTAGCATAACCCCTTGGG
GCCTCTAAACGGGTCTTGAGGGGTTTTTTGTGCCCCTCGGGCCGGATTGCTATCTACCGGCATTGGCGCA
GAAAAAAATGCCTGATGCGACGCTGCGCGTCTTATACTCCCACATATGCCAGATTCAGCAACGGATACGG
CTTCCCCAACTTGCCCACTTCCATACGTGTCCTCCTTACCAGAAATTTATCCTTAAGGTCGTCAGCTATC
CTGCAGGCGATCTCTCGATTTCGATCAAGACATTCCTTTAATGGTCTTTTCTGGACACCACTAGGGGTCA
GAAGTAGTTCATCAAACTTTCTTCCCTCCCTAATCTCATTGGTTACCTTGGGCTATCGAAACTTAATTAA
CCAGTCAAGTCAGCTACTTGGCGAGATCGACTTGTCTGGGTTTCGACTACGCTCAGAATTGCGTCAGTCA
AGTTCGATCTGGTCCTTGCTATTGCACCCGTTCTCCGATTACGAGTTTCATTTAAATCATGTGAGCAAAA
GGCCAGCAAAAGGCCAGGAACCGTAAAAAGGCCGCGTTGCTGGCGTTTTTCCATAGGCTCCGCCCCCCTG
ACGAGCATCACAAAAATCGACGCTCAAGTCAGAGGTGGCGAAACCCGACAGGACTATAAAGATACCAGGC
GTTTCCCCCTGGAAGCTCCCTCGTGCGCTCTCCTGTTCCGACCCTGCCGCTTACCGGATACCTGTCCGCC
TTTCTCCCTTCGGGAAGCGTGGCGCTTTCTCATAGCTCACGCTGTAGGTATCTCAGTTCGGTGTAGGTCG
TTCGCTCCAAGCTGGGCTGTGTGCACGAACCCCCCGTTCAGCCCGACCGCTGCGCCTTATCCGGTAACTA
TCGTCTTGAGTCCAACCCGGTAAGACACGACTTATCGCCACTGGCAGCAGCCACTGGTAACAGGATTAGC
AGAGCGAGGTATGTAGGCGGTGCTACAGAGTTCTTGAAGTGGTGGCCTAACTACGGCTACACTAGAAGAA
CAGTATTTGGTATCTGCGCTCTGCTGAAGCCAGTTACCTTCGGAAAAAGAGTTGGTAGCTCTTGATCCGG
CAAACAAACCACCGCTGGTAGCGGTGGTTTTTTTGTTTGCAAGCAGCAGATTACGCGCAGAAAAAAAGGA
TCTCAAGAAGATCCTTTGATCTTTTCTACGGGGTCTGACGCTCAGTGGAACGAAAACTCACGTTAAGGGA
TTTTGGTCATGAGATTATCAAAAAGGATCTTCACCTAGATCCTTTTAAATTAAAAATGAAGTTTTAAATC
AATCTAAAGTATATATGAGTAAACTTGGTCTGACAGTTACCAATGCTTAATCAGTGAGGCACCTATCTCA
GCGATCTGTCTATTTCGTTCATCCATAGTTGCATTTAAATTTCCGAACTCTCCAAGGCCCTCGTCGGAAA
ATCTTCAAACCTTTCGTCCGATCCATCTTGCAGGCTACCTCTCGAACGAACTATCGCAAGTCTCTTGGCC
GGCCTTGCGCCTTGGCTATTGCTTGGCAGCGCCTATCGCCAGGTATTACTCCAATCCCGAATATCCGAGA
TCGGGATCACCCGAGAGAAGTTCAACCTACATCCTCAATCCCGATCTATCCGAGATCCGAGGAATATCGA
AATCGGGGCGCGCCTGGTGTACCGAGAACGATCCTCTCAGTGCGAGTCTCGACGATCCATATCGTTGCTT
GGCAGTCAGCCAGTCGGAATCCAGCTTGGGACCCAGGAAGTCCAATCGTCAGATATTGTACTCAAGCCTG
GTCACGGCAGCGTACCGATCTGTTTAAACCTAGATATTGATAGTCTGATCGGTCAACGTATAATCGAGTC
CTAGCTTTTGCAAACATCTATCAAGAGACAGGATCAGCAGGAGGCTTTCGCATGAGTATTCAACATTTCC
GTGTCGCCCTTATTCCCTTTTTTGCGGCATTTTGCCTTCCTGTTTTTGCTCACCCAGAAACGCTGGTGAA
AGTAAAAGATGCTGAAGATCAGTTGGGTGCGCGAGTGGGTTACATCGAACTGGATCTCAACAGCGGTAAG
ATCCTTGAGAGTTTTCGCCCCGAAGAACGCTTTCCAATGATGAGCACTTTTAAAGTTCTGCTATGTGGCG
CGGTATTATCCCGTATTGACGCCGGGCAAGAGCAACTCGGTCGCCGCATACACTATTCTCAGAATGACTT
GGTTGAGTATTCACCAGTCACAGAAAAGCATCTTACGGATGGCATGACAGTAAGAGAATTATGCAGTGCT
GCCATAACCATGAGTGATAACACTGCGGCCAACTTACTTCTGACAACGATTGGAGGACCGAAGGAGCTAA
CCGCTTTTTTGCACAACATGGGGGATCATGTAACTCGCCTTGATCGTTGGGAACCGGAGCTGAATGAAGC
CATACCAAACGACGAGCGTGACACCACGATGCCTGTAGCAATGGCAACAACCTTGCGTAAACTATTAACT
GGCGAACTACTTACTCTAGCTTCCCGGCAACAGTTGATAGACTGGATGGAGGCGGATAAAGTTGCAGGAC
CACTTCTGCGCTCGGCCCTTCCGGCTGGCTGGTTTATTGCTGATAAATCTGGAGCCGGTGAGCGTGGGTC
TCGCGGTATCATTGCAGCACTGGGGCCAGATGGTAAGCCCTCCCGTATCGTAGTTATCTACACGACGGGG
AGTCAGGCAACTATGGATGAACGAAATAGACAGATCGCTGAGATAGGTGCCTCACTGATTAAGCATTGGT
AACCGATTCTAGGTGCATTGGCGCAGAAAAAAATGCCTGATGCGACGCTGCGCGTCTTATACTCCCACAT
ATGCCAGATTCAGCAACGGATACGGCTTCCCCAACTTGCCCACTTCCATACGTGTCCTCCTTACCAGAAA
TTTATCCTTAAGATCCCGAATCGTTTAAACTCGACTCTGGCTCTATCGAATCTCCGTCGTTTCGAGCTTA
CGCGAACAGCCGTGGCGCTCATTTGCTCGTCGGGCATCGAATCTCGTCAGCTATCGTCAGCTTACCTTTT
TGGCAGCGATCGCGGCTCCCGACATCTTGGACCATTAGCTCCACAGGTATCTTCTTCCCTCTAGTGGTCA
TAACAGCAGCTTCAGCTACCTCTCAATTCAAAAAACCCCTCAAGACCCGTTTAGAGGCCCCAAGGGGTTA
TGCTATCAATCGTTGCGTTACACACACAAAAAACCAACACACATCCATCTTCGATGGATAGCGATTTTAT
TATCTAACTGCTGATCGAGTGTAGCCAGATCTAGTAATCAATTACGGGGTCATTAGTTCATAGCCCATAT
ATGGAGTTCCG
